>Addgene plasmid #200672 | pLV-EF1A-CD19.8H.8TM.28.BB.3z | addgene full sequence | sequence record 391910 | Addgene NGS Result
AATGTAGTCTTATGCAATACTCTTGTAGTCTTGCAACATGGTAACGATGAGTTAGCAACATGCCTTACAA
GGAGAGAAAAAGCACCGTGCATGCCGATTGGTGGAAGTAAGGTGGTACGATCGTGCCTTATTAGGAAGGC
AACAGACGGGTCTGACATGGATTGGACGAACCACTGAATTGCCGCATTGCAGAGATATTGTATTTAAGTG
CCTAGCTCGATACATAAACGGGTCTCTCTGGTTAGACCAGATCTGAGCCTGGGAGCTCTCTGGCTAACTA
GGGAACCCACTGCTTAAGCCTCAATAAAGCTTGCCTTGAGTGCTTCAAGTAGTGTGTGCCCGTCTGTTGT
GTGACTCTGGTAACTAGAGATCCCTCAGACCCTTTTAGTCAGTGTGGAAAATCTCTAGCAGTGGCGCCCG
AACAGGGACTTGAAAGCGAAAGGGAAACCAGAGGAGCTCTCTCGACGCAGGACTCGGCTTGCTGAAGCGC
GCACGGCAAGAGGCGAGGGGCGGCGACTGGTGAGTACGCCAAAAATTTTGACTAGCGGAGGCTAGAAGGA
GAGAGATGGGTGCGAGAGCGTCAGTATTAAGCGGGGGAGAATTAGATCGCGATGGGAAAAAATTCGGTTA
AGGCCAGGGGGAAAGAAAAAATATAAATTAAAACATATAGTATGGGCAAGCAGGGAGCTAGAACGATTCG
CAGTTAATCCTGGCCTGTTAGAAACATCAGAAGGCTGTAGACAAATACTGGGACAGCTACAACCATCCCT
TCAGACAGGATCAGAAGAACTTAGATCATTATATAATACAGTAGCAACCCTCTATTGTGTGCATCAAAGG
ATAGAGATAAAAGACACCAAGGAAGCTTTAGACAAGATAGAGGAAGAGCAAAACAAAAGTAAGACCACCG
CACAGCAAGCGGCCGCTGATCTTCAGACCTGGAGGAGGAGATATGAGGGACAATTGGAGAAGTGAATTAT
ATAAATATAAAGTAGTAAAAATTGAACCATTAGGAGTAGCACCCACCAAGGCAAAGAGAAGAGTGGTGCA
GAGAGAAAAAAGAGCAGTGGGAATAGGAGCTTTGTTCCTTGGGTTCTTGGGAGCAGCAGGAAGCACTATG
GGCGCAGCGTCAATGACGCTGACGGTACAGGCCAGACAATTATTGTCTGGTATAGTGCAGCAGCAGAACA
ATTTGCTGAGGGCTATTGAGGCGCAACAGCATCTGTTGCAACTCACAGTCTGGGGCATCAAGCAGCTCCA
GGCAAGAATCCTGGCTGTGGAAAGATACCTAAAGGATCAACAGCTCCTGGGGATTTGGGGTTGCTCTGGA
AAACTCATTTGCACCACTGCTGTGCCTTGGAATGCTAGTTGGAGTAATAAATCTCTGGAACAGATTTGGA
ATCACACGACCTGGATGGAGTGGGACAGAGAAATTAACAATTACACAAGCTTAATACACTCCTTAATTGA
AGAATCGCAAAACCAGCAAGAAAAGAATGAACAAGAATTATTGGAATTAGATAAATGGGCAAGTTTGTGG
AATTGGTTTAACATAACAAATTGGCTGTGGTATATAAAATTATTCATAATGATAGTAGGAGGCTTGGTAG
GTTTAAGAATAGTTTTTGCTGTACTTTCTATAGTGAATAGAGTTAGGCAGGGATATTCACCATTATCGTT
TCAGACCCACCTCCCAACCCCGAGGGGACCCGACAGGCCCGAAGGAATAGAAGAAGAAGGTGGAGAGAGA
GACAGAGACAGATCCATTCGATTAGTGAACGGATCTCGACGGTATCGCTAGCTTTTAAAAGAAAAGGGGG
GATTGGGGGGTACAGTGCAGGGGAAAGAATAGTAGACATAATAGCAACAGACATACAAACTAAAGAATTA
CAAAAACAAATTACAAAAATTCAAAATTTTACTAGTGATTATCGGATCAACTTTGTATAGAAAAGTTGTC
TAGAGGGCAGAGCGCACATCGCCCACAGTCCCCGAGAAGTTGGGGGGAGGGGTCGGCAATTGAACCGGTG
CCTAGAGAAGGTGGCGCGGGGTAAACTGGGAAAGTGATGTCGTGTACTGGCTCCGCCTTTTTCCCGAGGG
TGGGGGAGAACCGTATATAAGTGCAGTAGTCGCCGTGAACGTTCTTTTTCGCAACGGGTTTGCCGCCAGA
ACACAGGGATCCCAAGTTTGTACAAAAAAGCAGGCTGCCACCATGCTCAGGCTGCTCTTGGCTCTCAACT
TATTCCCTTCAATTCAAGTAACAGGACTCGAGGAACAAAAACTCATCTCAGAAGAGGATCTGGAACAAAA
GCTCATTTCAGAAGAAGATCTGCTCGAGGTCGACGGAGACGCCGACATCCAGATGACACAGACTACATCC
TCCCTGTCTGCCTCTCTGGGAGACAGAGTCACCATCAGTTGCAGGGCAAGTCAGGACATCTCTAAGTATT
TGAATTGGTATCAGCAGAAACCAGATGGAACTGTTAAACTCCTGATCTACCATACATCAAGATTACACTC
AGGAGTCCCATCAAGGTTCAGTGGCAGTGGGTCTGGAACAGATTATTCTCTCACCATTAGCAACCTGGAG
CAAGAAGATATTGCCACTTACTTTTGCCAACAGGGTAATACGCTTCCGTACACGTTCGGAGGGGGGACTA
AGTTGGAAATAACAGGCTCCACCTCTGGATCCGGCAAGCCCGGATCTGGCGAGGGATCCACCAAGGGCGA
GGTGAAACTGCAGGAGTCAGGACCTGGCCTGGTGGCGCCCTCACAGAGCCTGTCCGTCACATGCACTGTC
TCAGGGGTCTCATTACCCGACTATGGTGTAAGCTGGATTCGCCAGCCTCCACGAAAGGGTCTGGAGTGGC
TGGGAGTAATATGGGGTAGTGAAACCACATACTATAATTCAGCTCTCAAATCCAGACTGACCATCATCAA
GGACAACTCCAAGAGCCAAGTTTTCTTAAAAATGAACAGTCTGCAAACTGATGACACAGCCATTTACTAC
TGTGCCAAACATTATTACTACGGTGGTAGCTATGCTATGGACTACTGGGGTCAAGGAACCTCAGTCACCG
TCTCCGGTACCACCACGACGCCAGCGCCGCGACCACCAACACCGGCGCCCACCATCGCGTCGCAGCCCCT
GTCCCTGCGCCCAGAGGCGTGCCGGCCAGCGGCGGGGGGCGCAGTGCACACGAGGGGGCTGGACTTCGCC
TGTGATATCTACATCTGGGCGCCCTTGGCCGGGACTTGTGGGGTCCTTCTCCTGTCACTGGTTATCACCC
TTTACTGCAGTAAGAGGAGCAGGCTCCTGCACAGTGACTACATGAACATGACTCCCAGGCGGCCCGGACC
CACCCGCAAGCATTACCAGCCCTATGCCCCACCACGCGACTTCGCAGCCTATCGCTCCAAACGGGGCAGA
AAGAAACTCCTGTATATATTCAAACAACCATTTATGAGACCAGTACAAACTACTCAAGAGGAAGATGGCT
GTAGCTGCCGATTTCCAGAAGAAGAAGAAGGAGGATGTGAACTGTCCGGACTGAGAGTGAAGTTCAGCAG
GAGCGCAGACGCCCCCGCGTACCAGCAGGGCCAGAACCAGCTCTATAACGAGCTCAATCTAGGACGAAGA
GAGGAGTACGATGTTTTGGACAAGAGGCGTGGCCGGGACCCTGAGATGGGGGGAAAGCCGCAGAGAAGGA
AGAACCCTCAGGAAGGCCTGTACAATGAACTGCAGAAAGATAAGATGGCGGAGGCCTACAGTGAGATTGG
GATGAAAGGCGAGCGCCGGAGGGGCAAGGGGCACGATGGCCTTTACCAGGGTCTCAGTACAGCCACCAAG
GACACCTACGACGCCCTTCACATGCAGGCCCTGCCCCCTCGCTCCGGACGTACGGCCACGAACTTCTCTC
TGTTAAAGCAAGCAGGCGACGTGGAAGAAAACCCCGGTCCCGTGAGCAAGGGCGAGGAGCTGTTCACCGG
GGTGGTGCCCATCCTGGTCGAGCTGGACGGCGACGTAAACGGCCACAAGTTCAGCGTGTCCGGCGAGGGC
GAGGGCGATGCCACCTACGGCAAGCTGACCCTGAAGTTCATCTGCACCACCGGCAAGCTGCCCGTGCCCT
GGCCCACCCTCGTGACCACCCTGACCTACGGCGTGCAGTGCTTCAGCCGCTACCCCGACCACATGAAGCA
GCACGACTTCTTCAAGTCCGCCATGCCCGAAGGCTACGTCCAGGAGCGCACCATCTTCTTCAAGGACGAC
GGCAACTACAAGACCCGCGCCGAGGTGAAGTTCGAGGGCGACACCCTGGTGAACCGCATCGAGCTGAAGG
GCATCGACTTCAAGGAGGACGGCAACATCCTGGGGCACAAGCTGGAGTACAACTACAACAGCCACAACGT
CTATATCATGGCCGACAAGCAGAAGAACGGCATCAAGGTGAACTTCAAGATCCGCCACAACATCGAGGAC
GGCAGCGTGCAGCTCGCCGACCACTACCAGCAGAACACCCCCATCGGCGACGGCCCCGTGCTGCTGCCCG
ACAACCACTACCTGAGCACCCAGTCCGCCCTGAGCAAAGACCCCAACGAGAAGCGCGATCACATGGTCCT
GCTGGAGTTCGTGACCGCCGCCGGGATCACTCTCGGCATGGACGAGCTGTACAAGTAAGGGCCCCGTACC
CAGCTTTCTTGTACAAAGTGGTGATAATCGAATTCCGATAATCAACCTCTGGATTACAAAATTTGTGAAA
GATTGACTGGTATTCTTAACTATGTTGCTCCTTTTACGCTATGTGGATACGCTGCTTTAATGCCTTTGTA
TCATGCTATTGCTTCCCGTATGGCTTTCATTTTCTCCTCCTTGTATAAATCCTGGTTGCTGTCTCTTTAT
GAGGAGTTGTGGCCCGTTGTCAGGCAACGTGGCGTGGTGTGCACTGTGTTTGCTGACGCAACCCCCACTG
GTTGGGGCATTGCCACCACCTGTCAGCTCCTTTCCGGGACTTTCGCTTTCCCCCTCCCTATTGCCACGGC
GGAACTCATCGCCGCCTGCCTTGCCCGCTGCTGGACAGGGGCTCGGCTGTTGGGCACTGACAATTCCGTG
GTGTTGTCGGGGAAGCTGACGTCCTTTCCATGGCTGCTCGCCTGTGTTGCCACCTGGATTCTGCGCGGGA
CGTCCTTCTGCTACGTCCCTTCGGCCCTCAATCCAGCGGACCTTCCTTCCCGCGGCCTGCTGCCGGCTCT
GCGGCCTCTTCCGCGTCTTCGCCTTCGCCCTCAGACGAGTCGGATCTCCCTTTGGGCCGCCTCCCCGCAT
CGGGAATTCCCGCGGTTCGCTTTAAGACCAATGACTTACAAGGCAGCTGTAGATCTTAGCCACTTTTTAA
AAGAAAAGGGGGGACTGGAAGGGCTAATTCACTCCCAACGAAGACAAGATCTGCTTTTTGCTTGTACTGG
GTCTCTCTGGTTAGACCAGATCTGAGCCTGGGAGCTCTCTGGCTAACTAGGGAACCCACTGCTTAAGCCT
CAATAAAGCTTGCCTTGAGTGCTTCAAGTAGTGTGTGCCCGTCTGTTGTGTGACTCTGGTAACTAGAGAT
CCCTCAGACCCTTTTAGTCAGTGTGGAAAATCTCTAGCAGTAGTAGTTCATGTCATCTTATTATTCAGTA
TTTATAACTTGCAAAGAAATGAATATCAGAGAGTGAGAGGAACTTGTTTATTGCAGCTTATAATGGTTAC
AAATAAAGCAATAGCATCACAAATTTCACAAATAAAGCATTTTTTTCACTGCATTCTAGTTGTGGTTTGT
CCAAACTCATCAATGTATCTTATCATGTCTGGCTCTAGCTATCCCGCCCCTAACTCCGCCCATCCCGCCC
CTAACTCCGCCCAGTTCCGCCCATTCTCCGCCCCATGGCTGACTAATTTTTTTTATTTATGCAGAGGCCG
AGGCCGCCTCGGCCTCTGAGCTATTCCAGAAGTAGTGAGGAGGCTTTTTTGGAGGCCTAGGGACGTACCC
AATTCGCCCTATAGTGAGTCGTATTACGCGCGCTCACTGGCCGTCGTTTTACAACGTCGTGACTGGGAAA
ACCCTGGCGTTACCCAACTTAATCGCCTTGCAGCACATCCCCCTTTCGCCAGCTGGCGTAATAGCGAAGA
GGCCCGCACCGATCGCCCTTCCCAACAGTTGCGCAGCCTGAATGGCGAATGGG
[124 nt withheld, positions 6214-6337]
C
[91 nt withheld, positions 6339-6429]
A
[49 nt withheld, positions 6431-6479]
CCTTTGACGTTGGAGTCCACGTTCTTT
[37 nt withheld, positions 6507-6543]
ACCCTATCTCGGTCTATTCTTTTGATTTATAAGGGATTTTGCCGATTTCGGCCTATTGGTTAAAAAATGA
GCTGATTTAACAAAAATTTAACGCGAATTTTAACAAAATATTAACGCTTACAATTTAGGTGGCACTTTTC
GGGGAAATGTGCGCGGAACCCCTATTTGTTTATTTTTCTAAATACATTCAAATATGTATCCGCTCATGAG
ACAATAACCCTGATAAATGCTTCAATAATATTGAAAAAGGAAGAGTATGAGTATTCAACATTTCCGTGTC
GCCCTTATTCCCTTTTTTGCGGCATTTTGCCTTCCTGTTTTTGCTCACCCAGAAACGCTGGTGAAAGTAA
AAGATGCTGAAGATCAGTTGGGTGCACGAGTGGGTTACATCGAACTGGATCTCAACAGCGGTAAGATCCT
TGAGAGTTTTCGCCCCGAAGAACGTTTTCCAATGATGAGCACTTTTAAAGTTCTGCTATGTGGCGCGGTA
TTATCCCGTATTGACGCCGGGCAAGAGCAACTCGGTCGCCGCATACACTATTCTCAGAATGACTTGGTTG
AGTACTCACCAGTCACAGAAAAGCATCTTACGGATGGCATGACAGTAAGAGAATTATGCAGTGCTGCCAT
AACCATGAGTGATAACACTGCGGCCAACTTACTTCTGACAACGATCGGAGGACCGAAGGAGCTAACCGCT
TTTTTGCACAACATGGGGGATCATGTAACTCGCCTTGATCGTTGGGAACCGGAGCTGAATGAAGCCATAC
CAAACGACGAGCGTGACACCACGATGCCTGTAGCAATGGCAACAACGTTGCGCAAACTATTAACTGGCGA
ACTACTTACTCTAGCTTCCCGGCAACAATTAATAGACTGGATGGAGGCGGATAAAGTTGCAGGACCACTT
CTGCGCTCGGCCCTTCCGGCTGGCTGGTTTATTGCTGATAAATCTGGAGCCGGTGAGCGTGGGTCTCGCG
GTATCATTGCAGCACTGGGGCCAGATGGTAAGCCCTCCCGTATCGTAGTTATCTACACGACGGGGAGTCA
GGCAACTATGGATGAACGAAATAGACAGATCGCTGAGATAGGTGCCTCACTGATTAAGCATTGGTAACTG
TCAGACCAAGTTTACTCATATATACTTTAGATTGATTTAAAACTTCATTTTTAATTTAAAAGGATCTAGG
TGAAGATCCTTTTTGATAATCTCATGACCAAAATCCCTTAACGTGAGTTTTCGTTCCACTGAGCGTCAGA
CCCCGTAGAAAAGATCAAAGGATCTTCTTGAGATCCTTTTTTTCTGCGCGTAATCTGCTGCTTGCAAACA
AAAAAACCACCGCTACCAGCGGTGGTTTGTTTGCCGGATCAAGAGCTACCAACTCTTTTTCCGAAGGTAA
CTGGCTTCAGCAGAGCGCAGATACCAAATACTGTTCTTCTAGTGTAGCCGTAGTTAGGCCACCACTTCAA
GAACTCTGTAGCACCGCCTACATACCTCGCTCTGCTAATCCTGTTACCAGTGGCTGCTGCCAGTGGCGAT
AAGTCGTGTCTTACCGGGTTGGACTCAAGACGATAGTTACCGGATAAGGCGCAGCGGTCGGGCTGAACGG
GGGGTTCGTGCACACAGCCCAGCTTGGAGCGAACGACCTACACCGAACTGAGATACCTACAGCGTGAGCT
ATGAGAAAGCGCCACGCTTCCCGAAGAGAGAAAGGCGGACAGGTATCCGGTAAGCGGCAGGGTCGGAACA
GGAGAGCGCACGAGGGAGCTTCCAGGGGGAAACGCCTGGTATCTTTATAGTCCTGTCGGGTTTCGCCACC
TCTGACTTGAGCGTCGATTTTTGTGATGCTCGTCAGGGGGGCGGAGCCTATGGAAAAACGCCAGCAACGC
GGCCTTTTTACGGTTCCTGGCCTTTTGCTGGCCTTTTGCTCACATGTTCTTTCCTGCGTTATCCCCTGAT
TCTGTGGATAACCGTATTACCGCCTTTGAGTGAGCTGATACCGCTCGCCGCAGCCGAACGACCGAGCGCA
GCGAGTCAGTGAGCGAGGAAGCGGAAGAGCGCCCAATACGCAAACCGCCTCTCCCCGCGCGTTGGCCGAT
TCATTAATGCAGCTGGCACGACAGGTTTCCCGACTGGAAAGCGGGCAGTGAGCGCAACGCAATTAATGTG
AGTTAGCTCACTCATTAGGCACCCCAGGCTTTACACTTTATGCTTCCGGCTCGTATGTTGTGTGGAATTG
TGAGCGGATAACAATTTCACACAGGAAACAGCTATGACCATGATTACGCCAAGCGCGCAATTAACCCTCA
CTAAAGGGAACAAAAGCTGGAGCTGCAAGCTT
Features (pLannotate 1.2.2; 35 found; start..end, strand, type, name):
      3..229     +  promoter       RSV promoter: Rous sarcoma virus enhancer/promoter
    230..410     +  LTR            5' LTR (truncated): truncated 5' long terminal repeat (LTR) from HIV-1
    457..582     +  misc_feature   HIV-1 Ψ: packaging signal of human immunodeficiency virus type 1
    566..929     +  CDS            HIV-1 gag (fragment): gag protein from human immunodeficiency virus 1; gag
   1075..1308    +  misc_feature   RRE: The Rev response element (RRE) of HIV-1 allows for Rev-dependent mRNA export from the nucleus to the cytoplasm.
   1685..1785    +  CDS            Rev (fragment): human immunodeficiency virus 1 (HIV-1) Rev protein; rev; enhances nuclear export of unspliced and incompletely spliced viral mRNAs
   1803..1920    +  misc_feature   cPPT/CTS: central polypurine tract and central termination sequence of HIV-1
   1938..1958    +  protein_bind   attB4: mutant version of attB; core recombination site for the Gateway® BP reaction BP Clonase™
   1965..2176    +  promoter       EF-1α core promoter: core promoter for human elongation factor EF-1α
   2183..2203    +  protein_bind   attB1: mutant version of attB; core recombination site for the Gateway® BP reaction BP Clonase™
   2354..2671    +  CDS            KV5AB_MOUSE: Experimental evidence at protein level: Swiss-Prot protein existence level 1. From Mus musculus (Mouse).
   2729..3016    +  CDS            HVM44_MOUSE (fragment): Experimental evidence at protein level: Swiss-Prot protein existence level 1. From Mus musculus (Mouse).
   3092..3313    +  CDS            CD8A (fragment): CD8A_HUMAN - Also known as MAL. Experimental evidence at protein level: Swiss-Prot protein existence level 1. Integral membrane glycoprotein that plays an essential role in the immune response and serves multiple functions in responses against both external and internal offenses. In T-cells, functions primarily as a coreceptor for MHC class I molecule:peptide complex. The antigens presented by class I peptides are derived from cytosolic proteins while class II derived from extracellular proteins. Interacts simultaneously with the T-cell receptor (TCR) and the MHC class I proteins presented by
   3299..3418    +  CDS            CD28 (fragment): CD28_HUMAN - Experimental evidence at protein level: Swiss-Prot protein existence level 1. Involved in T-cell activation, the induction of cell proliferation and cytokine production and promotion of T-cell survival. Enhances the production of IL4 and IL10 in T-cells in conjunction with TCR/CD3 ligation and CD40L costimulation (PubMed:8617933). Isoform 3 enhances CD40L-mediated activation of NF-kappa-B and kinases MAPK8 and PAK2 in T-cells (PubMed:15067037). From Homo sapiens (Human).
   3419..3544    +  CDS            TNFRSF9 (fragment): TNR9_HUMAN - Also known as CD137, ILA. Experimental evidence at protein level: Swiss-Prot protein existence level 1. Receptor for TNFSF9/4-1BBL. Possibly active during T cell activation. From Homo sapiens (Human).
   3551..3892    +  CDS            CD247 (fragment): CD3Z_HUMAN - Also known as CD3Z, T3Z, TCRZ. Experimental evidence at protein level: Swiss-Prot protein existence level 1. Part of the TCR-CD3 complex present on T-lymphocyte cell surface that plays an essential role in adaptive immune response. When antigen presenting cells (APCs) activate T-cell receptor (TCR), TCR- mediated signals are transmitted across the cell membrane by the CD3 chains CD3D, CD3E, CD3G and CD3Z. All CD3 chains contain immunoreceptor tyrosine-based activation motifs (ITAMs) in their cytoplasmic domain. Upon TCR engagement, these motifs become phosphorylated by Src family
   3905..3960    +  CDS            P2A (fragment): 2A peptide from porcine teschovirus-1 polyprotein Eukaryotic ribosomes fail to insert a peptide bond between the Gly and Pro residues, yielding separate polypeptides.
   3962..4678    +  CDS            EGFP: the original enhanced GFP (Yang et al., 1996) mammalian codon-optimized
   4688..4712    -  protein_bind   attB2: mutant version of attB; recombination site for the Gateway® BP reaction BP Clonase™
   4730..5318    +  misc_feature   WPRE: woodchuck hepatitis virus posttranscriptional regulatory element
   5385..5404    +  misc_feature   cPPT/CTS (fragment): central polypurine tract and central termination sequence of HIV-1
   5406..5639    +  LTR            3' LTR (ΔU3): self-inactivating 3' long terminal repeat (LTR) from HIV-1
   5711..5832    +  polyA_signal   SV40 poly(A) signal: SV40 polyadenylation signal
   5872..6007    +  rep_origin     SV40 ori: SV40 origin of replication
   6028..6046    -  promoter       T7 promoter: promoter for bacteriophage T7 RNA polymerase
   6054..6209    +  CDS            lacZα (fragment): LacZα fragment of β-galactosidase; lacZ fragment
   6214..6642    +  rep_origin     f1 ori (sequence partly withheld): f1 bacteriophage origin of replication; arrow indicates direction of (+) strand synthesis
   6695..6799    +  promoter       AmpR promoter: bla
   6800..7660    +  CDS            AmpR: β-lactamase; bla; confers resistance to ampicillin, carbenicillin, and related antibiotics
   7831..8419    +  rep_origin     ori: high-copy-number ColE1/pMB1/pBR322/pUC origin of replication
   8602..8694    +  CDS            lacI (fragment): lac repressor; lacI; The lac repressor binds to the lac operator to inhibit transcription in E. coli. This inhibition can be relieved by adding lactose or isopropyl-β-D-thiogalactopyranoside (IPTG).
   8707..8728    +  protein_bind   CAP binding site: CAP binding activates transcription in the presence of cAMP. E. coli catabolite activator protein
   8743..8773    +  promoter       lac promoter: promoter for the E. coli lac operon
   8781..8797    +  protein_bind   lac operator: The lac repressor binds to the lac operator to inhibit transcription in E. coli. This inhibition can be relieved by adding lactose or isopropyl-β-D-thiogalactopyranoside (IPTG). lac repressor encoded by lacI
   8842..8860    +  promoter       T3 promoter: promoter for bacteriophage T3 RNA polymerase
