[The description below was written by a language model from this plasmid's Addgene catalogue record and pLannotate feature annotations shown in this document.]
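Description:
pLV-EF1A-CD19.8H.8TM.28.BB.3z is a third-generation-style, self-inactivating HIV-1 lentiviral transfer plasmid built on a commercial pLV backbone. It is intended either for direct transient expression in mammalian cells or for production of lentiviral particles. It is maintained in E. coli through a high-copy ColE1/pUC origin with ampicillin selection (AmpR), and it also carries f1 and SV40 origins. The viral portion has a chimeric RSV promoter fused to a truncated 5' LTR, so genomic RNA can be transcribed without Tat. This is followed by the Ψ packaging signal with a partial gag fragment, the RRE for Rev-dependent nuclear export, and the cPPT/CTS. Downstream of the cargo lie a WPRE to enhance transcript expression, a ΔU3 3' LTR and an SV40 polyadenylation signal.

The payload is a roughly 2.5 kb cassette driven by the short (core) EF-1α promoter, with promoter and coding region flanked by residual Gateway attB sites. It encodes a CD19-directed chimeric antigen receptor. The mouse-derived FMC63 scFv, annotated as light- and heavy-chain variable segments, is joined to a human CD8α hinge and transmembrane domain. The intracellular domains of CD28 and 4-1BB (TNFRSF9) follow for costimulation, and CD3ζ provides ITAM-based activation signalling. The catalogue entry lists an N-terminal Myc tag, useful for surface detection of the receptor, although it is not annotated in the feature table. A P2A peptide links the receptor to EGFP, so the two are made as separate polypeptides from one transcript and fluorescence marks expressing cells. The record describes the plasmid as a modular CAR backbone, suggesting that individual domains can be exchanged. The associated work concerns CAR T cells for rhabdomyosarcoma.
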