Addgene plasmid #200672: pLV-EF1A-CD19.8H.8TM.28.BB.3z
Purpose: Modular CD8hinge-CD8transmembrane-CD28-41BB-CD3z CAR backbone, For Transient Expression or Lentiviral Production
Depositing lab: Michele Bernasconi. Depositing organization: Universitaet Bern. Publication: CD276-CAR T cells and Dual-CAR T cells targeting CD276/FGFR4 promote rhabdomyosarcoma clearance in orthotopic mouse models. Timpanaro A, Piccand C, Dzhumashev D, Anton-Joseph S, Robbi A, Moser J, Rossler J, Bernasconi M. J Exp Clin Cancer Res. 2023 Nov 4;42(1):293. doi: 10.1186/s13046-023-02838-3. PubMed 37924157.
Backbone
  Vector backbone: pLV
  Backbone manufacturer: VectorBuilder
  Backbone size w/o insert (bp): 6451
  Vector type: Mammalian Expression, Lentiviral
Growth in bacteria
  Bacterial resistance: Ampicillin, 100 μg/mL
  Growth temperature: 37°C
  Growth strain: NEB Stable
  Copy number: High Copy
Gene/Insert
  Gene/Insert name: FMC63-CD8HD-CD8TM-CD28-41BB-CD3z-P2A-EGFP (alt names: CD19(FMC63)-CAR, CD8 hinge, CD8 transmembrane, CD28 costim., 41BB costim.,CD3z stim domains, P2A-GFP marker; Contains: FMC63-scFV, CD8 Hinge domain, CD8-transmembrane domain, CD28-ITD, 41BB-ITD, CD3z-ITD)
  Species: H. sapiens (human)
  Insert size (bp): 2466
  Entrez Gene: CD8A (a.k.a. CD8, CD8alpha, Leu2, p32); CD28 (a.k.a. Tp44); CD247 (a.k.a. CD3-ZETA, CD3H, CD3Q, CD3Z, CD3ZETA, IMD25, T3Z, TCRZ); TNFRSF9 (a.k.a. 4-1BB, CD137, CDw137, ILA, IMD109)
  Promoter: EF1a-short
  Tag / fusion protein: MycTag (N terminal on insert)
  Cloning method: Gibson Cloning
  Sequencing primers: 5′ tgatgtcgtgtactggctcc; 3′ tttcttccacgtcgcctgcttg
Terms and licenses: Academic/Nonprofit Terms; Industry Terms: Not Available to Industry
How to cite: pLV-EF1A-CD19.8H.8TM.28.BB.3z was a gift from Michele Bernasconi (Addgene plasmid # 200672 ; http://n2t.net/addgene:200672 ; RRID:Addgene_200672)
